Addgene plasmid #175770: pHAGE-eGFP-TAX1BP1 Q770A E774K
Purpose: Lentiviral vector expressing N-terminally tagged eGFP-TAX1BP1 Q770A E774K
Depositing lab: Wade Harper. Depositing organization: Harvard Medical School. Publication: Quantitative proteomics reveals the selectivity of ubiquitin-binding autophagy receptors in the turnover of damaged lysosomes by lysophagy. Eapen VV, Swarup S, Hoyer MJ, Paulo JA, Harper JW. eLife. 2021 Sep 29;10. pii: 72328. doi: 10.7554/eLife.72328. PubMed 34585663.
Backbone
  Vector backbone: pHAGE-eGFP
  Vector type: Lentiviral
Growth in bacteria
  Bacterial resistance: Ampicillin, 100 μg/mL
  Growth temperature: 37°C
  Growth strain: NEB Stable
  Copy number: Unknown
Gene/Insert
  Gene/Insert name: TAX1BP1
  Species: H. sapiens (human)
  Mutation: Q770A E774K
  Entrez Gene: TAX1BP1 (a.k.a. CALCOCO3, T6BP, TXBP151)
  Cloning method: Gateway Cloning
Terms and licenses: Academic/Nonprofit Terms; Industry Terms: Not Available to Industry
How to cite: pHAGE-eGFP-TAX1BP1 Q770A E774K was a gift from Wade Harper (Addgene plasmid # 175770 ; http://n2t.net/addgene:175770 ; RRID:Addgene_175770)
