[The description below was written by a language model from this plasmid's Addgene catalogue record and pLannotate feature annotations shown in this document.]
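Description:
pHAGE-eGFP-TAX1BP1 Q770A E774K is an HIV-1-based lentiviral expression plasmid of about 10.9 kb built on the pHAGE-eGFP backbone. It is propagated in E. coli through a high-copy ColE1/pUC-type origin and selected with ampicillin via the bla gene. The lentiviral portion contains a truncated 5' LTR, the Ψ packaging signal with an adjoining gag fragment, the Rev response element for Rev-dependent export of the genomic RNA, the cPPT/CTS element, a WPRE to enhance transcript expression, and a ΔU3 self-inactivating 3' LTR. These features allow the RNA genome to be packaged into particles when helper functions are supplied in trans, and leave the integrated provirus without LTR promoter activity.

The payload is driven by the CMV immediate-early enhancer and promoter and encodes EGFP fused to the N-terminus of human TAX1BP1 (also called CALCOCO3 or T6BP), which the associated study treats as a ubiquitin-binding autophagy receptor. The TAX1BP1 coding sequence was introduced by Gateway recombination, so it is flanked by attB1 and attB2 sites, with the attB1 remnant forming the linker between EGFP and the insert. The insert carries the substitutions Q770A and E774K near the C-terminus; the record does not state their functional consequence. Downstream, a mouse PGK promoter drives blasticidin S deaminase followed by an SV40 polyadenylation signal, allowing blasticidin selection of transduced mammalian cells.

The construct is intended for stable expression of fluorescently tagged mutant TAX1BP1 in mammalian cells. The associated work examined the selectivity of autophagy receptors in the clearance of damaged lysosomes by lysophagy.
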