Features (pLannotate 1.2.2; 30 found; start..end, strand, type, name):
      1..304     +  enhancer       CMV enhancer: human cytomegalovirus immediate early enhancer
    305..508     +  promoter       CMV promoter: human cytomegalovirus (CMV) immediate early promoter
    594..1310    +  CDS            EGFP: EGFP is a basic (constitutively fluorescent) green fluorescent protein published in 1996, derived from Aequorea victoria. It is reported to be a rapidly-maturing weak dimer with moderate acid sensitivity.
   1327..1344    +  protein_bind   attB1 (fragment): mutant version of attB; core recombination site for the Gateway® BP reaction BP Clonase™
   1350..3617    +  CDS            TAX1BP1: TAXB1_HUMAN - Also known as T6BP. Experimental evidence at protein level: Swiss-Prot protein existence level 1. Inhibits TNF-induced apoptosis by mediating the TNFAIP3 anti- apoptotic activity. Degraded by caspase-3-like family proteins upon TNF-induced apoptosis. May also play a role in the pro-inflammatory cytokine IL-1 signaling cascade. From Homo sapiens (Human).
   3907..3931    -  protein_bind   attB2: mutant version of attB; recombination site for the Gateway® BP reaction BP Clonase™
   3950..4449    +  promoter       PGK promoter: mouse phosphoglycerate kinase 1 promoter
   4473..4871    +  CDS            BSD: blasticidin S deaminase; Aspergillus terreus BSD; confers resistance to blasticidin
   4872..4899    +  CDS            BleoR (fragment): antibiotic-binding protein; Sh ble from Streptoalloteichus hindustanus; confers resistance to bleomycin, phleomycin, and Zeocin™
   4913..5034    +  polyA_signal   SV40 poly(A) signal: SV40 polyadenylation signal
   5060..5648    +  misc_feature   WPRE: woodchuck hepatitis virus posttranscriptional regulatory element
   5656..5721    +  CDS            nef (fragment): NEF_HV1Z2 - Experimental evidence at protein level: Swiss-Prot protein existence level 1. Extracellular Nef protein targets CD4(+) T-lymphocytes for apoptosis by interacting with CXCR4 surface receptors. From Human immunodeficiency virus type 1 group M subtype D (isolate Z2/CDC-Z34) (HIV-1).
   5723..5956    +  LTR            3' LTR (ΔU3): self-inactivating 3' long terminal repeat (LTR) from HIV-1
   6161..6265    +  promoter       AmpR promoter: bla
   6266..7126    +  CDS            AmpR: β-lactamase; bla; confers resistance to ampicillin, carbenicillin, and related antibiotics
   7297..7885    +  rep_origin     ori: high-copy-number ColE1/pMB1/pBR322/pUC origin of replication
   8068..8122    +  CDS            lacI (fragment): lac repressor; lacI; The lac repressor binds to the lac operator to inhibit transcription in E. coli. This inhibition can be relieved by adding lactose or isopropyl-β-D-thiogalactopyranoside (IPTG).
   8128..8221    +  rep_origin     SV40 ori (fragment): SV40 origin of replication
   8246..8283    +  CDS            lacI (fragment): lac repressor; lacI; The lac repressor binds to the lac operator to inhibit transcription in E. coli. This inhibition can be relieved by adding lactose or isopropyl-β-D-thiogalactopyranoside (IPTG).
   8296..8317    +  protein_bind   CAP binding site: CAP binding activates transcription in the presence of cAMP. E. coli catabolite activator protein
   8332..8362    +  promoter       lac promoter: promoter for the E. coli lac operon
   8366..8388    +  protein_bind   lac operator (fragment): The lac repressor binds to the lac operator to inhibit transcription in E. coli. This inhibition can be relieved by adding lactose or isopropyl-β-D-thiogalactopyranoside (IPTG). lac repressor encoded by lacI
   8420..8503    +  polyA_signal   SV40 poly(A) signal (fragment): SV40 polyadenylation signal
   8670..8999    +  CDS            nef (fragment): NEF_HV1BR - Experimental evidence at protein level: Swiss-Prot protein existence level 1. Extracellular Nef protein targets CD4(+) T-lymphocytes for apoptosis by interacting with CXCR4 surface receptors (PubMed:14990729). From Human immunodeficiency virus type 1 group M subtype B (isolate BRU/LAI) (HIV-1).
   9047..9304    +  LTR            5' LTR (truncated): truncated 5' long terminal repeat (LTR) from HIV-1
   9351..9476    +  misc_feature   HIV-1 Ψ: packaging signal of human immunodeficiency virus type 1
   9460..9798    +  CDS            HIV-1 gag (fragment): gag protein from human immunodeficiency virus 1; gag
   9973..10206   +  misc_feature   RRE: The Rev response element (RRE) of HIV-1 allows for Rev-dependent mRNA export from the nucleus to the cytoplasm.
  10583..10683   +  CDS            Rev (fragment): human immunodeficiency virus 1 (HIV-1) Rev protein; rev; enhances nuclear export of unspliced and incompletely spliced viral mRNAs
  10728..10845   +  misc_feature   cPPT/CTS: central polypurine tract and central termination sequence of HIV-1
>Addgene plasmid #175770 | pHAGE-eGFP-TAX1BP1 Q770A E774K | addgene full sequence | sequence record 383170 | Addgene NGS Result
CGTTACATAACTTACGGTAAATGGCCCGCCTGGCTGACCGCCCAACGACCCCCGCCCATTGACGTCAATA
ATGACGTATGTTCCCATAGTAACGCCAATAGGGACTTTCCATTGACGTCAATGGGTGGAGTATTTACGGT
AAACTGCCCACTTGGCAGTACATCAAGTGTATCATATGCCAAGTACGCCCCCTATTGACGTCAATGACGG
TAAATGGCCCGCCTGGCATTATGCCCAGTACATGACCTTATGGGACTTTCCTACTTGGCAGTACATCTAC
GTATTAGTCATCGCTATTACCATGGTGATGCGGTTTTGGCAGTACATCAATGGGCGTGGATAGCGGTTTG
ACTCACGGGGATTTCCAAGTCTCCACCCCATTGACGTCAATGGGAGTTTGTTTTGGCACCAAAATCAACG
GGACTTTCCAAAATGTCGTAACAACTCCGCCCCATTGACGCAAATGGGCGGTAGGCGTGTACGGTGGGAG
GTCTATATAAGCAGAGCTCGTTTAGTGAACCGTCAGATCGCCTGGAGACGCCATCCACGCTGTTTTGACC
TCCATAGAAGACACCGGCGGCCGATCTGCCACCATGGTGAGCAAGGGCGAGGAGCTGTTCACCGGGGTGG
TGCCCATCCTGGTCGAGCTGGACGGCGACGTAAACGGCCACAAGTTCAGCGTGTCCGGCGAGGGCGAGGG
CGATGCCACCTACGGCAAGCTGACCCTGAAGTTCATCTGCACCACCGGCAAGCTGCCCGTGCCCTGGCCC
ACCCTCGTGACCACCCTGACCTACGGCGTGCAGTGCTTCAGCCGCTACCCCGACCACATGAAGCAGCACG
ACTTCTTCAAGTCCGCCATGCCCGAAGGCTACGTCCAGGAGCGCACCATCTTCTTCAAGGACGACGGCAA
CTACAAGACCCGCGCCGAGGTGAAGTTCGAGGGCGACACCCTGGTGAACCGCATCGAGCTGAAGGGCATC
GACTTCAAGGAGGACGGCAACATCCTGGGGCACAAGCTGGAGTACAACTACAACAGCCACAACGTCTATA
TCATGGCCGACAAGCAGAAGAACGGCATCAAGGTGAACTTCAAGATCCGCCACAACATCGAGGACGGCAG
CGTGCAGCTCGCCGACCACTACCAGCAGAACACCCCCATCGGCGACGGCCCCGTGCTGCTGCCCGACAAC
CACTACCTGAGCACCCAGTCCGCCCTGAGCAAAGACCCCAACGAGAAGCGCGATCACATGGTCCTGCTGG
AGTTCGTGACCGCCGCCGGGATCACTCTCGGCATGGACGAGCTGTACAAGGCTCGAGGTTATCAAACAAG
TTTGTACAAAAAAGTTGGCATGACATCCTTTCAAGAAGTCCCATTGCAGACTTCCAACTTTGCCCATGTC
ATCTTTCAAAATGTGGCCAAGAGTTACCTTCCTAATGCACACCTGGAATGTCATTACACCTTAACTCCAT
ATATTCATCCACATCCAAAAGATTGGGTTGGTATATTCAAGGTTGGATGGAGTACTGCTCGTGATTATTA
CACGTTTTTATGGTCCCCTATGCCTGAACATTATGTGGAAGGATCAACAGTCAATTGTGTACTAGCATTC
CAAGGATATTACCTTCCAAATGATGATGGAGAATTTTATCAGTTCTGTTACGTTACCCATAAGGGTGAAA
TTCGTGGAGCAAGTACACCTTTCCAGTTTCGAGCTTCTTCTCCAGTTGAAGAGCTGCTTACTATGGAAGA
TGAAGGAAATTCTGACATGTTAGTGGTGACCACAAAAGCAGGCCTTCTTGAGTTGAAAATTGAGAAAACC
ATGAAAGAAAAAGAAGAACTGTTAAAGTTAATTGCCGTTCTGGAAAAAGAAACAGCACAACTTCGAGAAC
AAGTTGGGAGAATGGAAAGAGAACTTAACCATGAGAAAGAAAGATGTGACCAACTGCAAGCAGAACAAAA
GGGTCTTACTGAAGTAACACAAAGCTTAAAAATGGAAAATGAAGAGTTTAAGAAGAGGTTCAGTGATGCT
ACATCCAAAGCCCATCAGCTTGAGGAAGATATTGTGTCAGTAACACATAAAGCAATTGAAAAAGAAACCG
AATTAGACAGTTTAAAGGACAAACTCAAGAAGGCACAACATGAAAGAGAACAACTTGAATGTCAGTTGAA
GACAGAGAAGGATGAAAAGGAACTTTATAAGGTACATTTGAAGAATACAGAAATAGAAAATACCAAGCTT
ATGTCAGAGGTCCAGACTTTAAAAAATTTAGATGGGAACAAAGAAAGCGTGATTACTCATTTCAAAGAAG
AGATTGGCAGGCTGCAGTTATGTTTGGCTGAAAAGGAAAATCTGCAAAGAACTTTCCTGCTTACAACCTC
AAGTAAAGAAGATACTTGTTTTTTAAAGGAGCAACTTCGTAAAGCAGAGGAACAGGTTCAGGCAACTCGG
CAAGAAGTTGTCTTTCTGGCTAAAGAACTCAGTGATGCTGTCAACGTACGAGACAGAACGATGGCAGACC
TGCATACTGCACGCTTGGAAAACGAGAAAGTGAAAAAGCAGTTAGCTGATGCAGTGGCAGAACTTAAACT
AAATGCTATGAAAAAAGATCAGGACAAGACTGATACACTGGAACACGAACTAAGAAGAGAAGTTGAAGAT
CTGAAACTCCGTCTTCAGATGGCTGCAGACCATTATAAAGAAAAATTTAAGGAATGCCAAAGGCTCCAAA
AACAAATAAACAAACTTTCAGATCAATCAGCTAATAATAATAATGTCTTCACAAAGAAAACGGGGAATCA
GCAGAAAGTGAATGATGCTTCAGTAAACACAGACCCAGCCACTTCTGCCTCTACTGTAGATGTAAAGCCA
TCACCTTCTGCAGCAGAGGCAGATTTTGACATAGTAACAAAGGGGCAAGTCTGTGAAATGACCAAAGAAA
TTGCTGACAAAACAGAAAAGTATAATAAATGTAAACAACTCTTGCAGGATGAGAAAGCAAAATGCAATAA
ATATGCTGATGAACTTGCAAAAATGGAGCTGAAATGGAAAGAACAAGTGAAAATTGCTGAAAATGTAAAA
CTTGAACTAGCTGAAGTACAGGACAATTATAAAGAACTTAAAAGGAGTCTAGAAAATCCAGCAGAAAGGA
AAATGGAAGGTCAGAATTCCCAGAGTCCTCAATGTTTCAAAACATGCTCAGAGCAAAATGGTTATGTTCT
CACATTGTCAAATGCACAACCAGTTCTGCAATATGGTAATCCTTATGCATCTCAGGAAACAAGAGATGGA
GCAGATGGTGCTTTTTACCCAGATGAAATACAAAGGCCACCTGTCAGAGTCCCCTCTTGGGGACTGGAAG
ACAATGTTGTCTGCAGCCAGCCTGCTCGAAACTTTAGTCGGCCTGATGGCTTAGAGGACTCTGAGGATAG
CAAAGAAGATGAGAATGTGCCTACTGCTCCTGATCCTCCAAGTCAACATTTACGTGGGCATGGGACAGGC
TTTTGCTTTGATTCCAGCTTTGATGTTCACAAGAAGTGTCCCCTCTGTGAGTTAATGTTTCCTCCTAACT
ATGATCAGAGCAAATTTGAAGAACATGTTGAAAGTCACTGGAAGGTGTGCCCGATGTGCAGCGAGCAGTT
CCCTCCTGACTATGACGCGCAGGTGTTTAAAAGGCATGTGCAGACCCATTTTGGCGAGCAGTTCCCTCCT
GACTATGACGCGCAGGTGTTTAAAAGGCATGTGCAGACCCAGCAGTTCCCTCCTGACTATGACGCGCAGG
TGTTTAAAAGGCATGTGCAGACCCATTTTGATCAGAATGTTCTACAGTTCCCTCCTGACTATGACGCGCA
GGTGTTTAAAAGGCATGTGCAGACCCATTTTGATCAGAATGTTCTAAATTTTGACTACCCAACTTTCTTG
TACAAAGTGGTTCGATAACGAATTCTACCGGGTAGGGGAGGCGCTTTTCCCAAGGCAGTCTGGAGCATGC
GCTTTAGCAGCCCCGCTGGGCACTTGGCGCTACACAAGTGGCCTCTGGCCTCGCACACATTCCACATCCA
CCGGTAGGCGCCAACCGGCTCCGTTCTTTGGTGGCCCCTTCGCGCCACCTTCTACTCCTCCCCTAGTCAG
GAAGTTCCCCCCCGCCCCGCAGCTCGCGTCGTGCAGGACGTGACAAATGGAAGTAGCACGTCTCACTAGT
CTCGTGCAGATGGACAGCACCGCTGAGCAATGGAAGCGGGTAGGCCTTTGGGGCAGCGGCCAATAGCAGC
TTTGCTCCTTCGCTTTCTGGGCTCAGAGGCTGGGAAGGGGTGGGTCCGGGGGCGGGCTCAGGGGCGGGCT
CAGGGGCGGGGCGGGCGCCCGAAGGTCCTCCGGAGGCCCGGCATTCTGCACGCTTCAAAAGCGCACGTCT
GCCGCGCTGTTCTCCTCTTCCTCATCTCCGGGCCTTTCGACCTGCAGCCCATTAATTAAACCATGGCCAA
GCCTTTGTCTCAAGAAGAATCCACCCTCATTGAAAGAGCAACGGCTACAATCAACAGCATCCCCATCTCT
GAAGACTACAGCGTCGCCAGCGCAGCTCTCTCTAGCGACGGCCGCATCTTCACTGGTGTCAATGTATATC
ATTTTACTGGGGGACCTTGTGCAGAACTCGTGGTGCTGGGCACTGCTGCTGCTGCGGCAGCTGGCAACCT
GACTTGTATCGTCGCGATCGGAAATGAGAACAGGGGCATCTTGAGCCCCTGCGGACGGTGCCGACAGGTG
CTTCTCGATCTGCATCCTGGGATCAAAGCCATAGTGAAGGACAGTGATGGACAGCCGACGGCAGTTGGGA
TTCGTGAATTGCTGCCCTCTGGTTATGTGTGGGAGGGCTAAGCACTTCGTGGCCGAGGAGCAGGACTGAC
ACTCGACCTCGAAACTTGTTTATTGCAGCTTATAATGGTTACAAATAAAGCAATAGCATCACAAATTTCA
CAAATAAAGCATTTTTTTCACTGCATTCTAGTTGTGGTTTGTCCAAACTCATCAATGTATCTTATCATGT
CTATGCATCGATAGATCCTAATCAACCTCTGGATTACAAAATTTGTGAAAGATTGACTGGTATTCTTAAC
TATGTTGCTCCTTTTACGCTATGTGGATACGCTGCTTTAATGCCTTTGTATCATGCTATTGCTTCCCGTA
TGGCTTTCATTTTCTCCTCCTTGTATAAATCCTGGTTGCTGTCTCTTTATGAGGAGTTGTGGCCCGTTGT
CAGGCAACGTGGCGTGGTGTGCACTGTGTTTGCTGACGCAACCCCCACTGGTTGGGGCATTGCCACCACC
TGTCAGCTCCTTTCCGGGACTTTCGCTTTCCCCCTCCCTATTGCCACGGCGGAACTCATCGCCGCCTGCC
TTGCCCGCTGCTGGACAGGGGCTCGGCTGTTGGGCACTGACAATTCCGTGGTGTTGTCGGGGAAATCATC
GTCCTTTCCTTGGCTGCTCGCCTGTGTTGCCACCTGGATTCTGCGCGGGACGTCCTTCTGCTACGTCCCT
TCGGCCCTCAATCCAGCGGACCTTCCTTCCCGCGGCCTGCTGCCGGCTCTGCGGCCTCTTCCGCGTCTTC
GCCTTCGCCCTCAGACGAGTCGGATCTCCCTTTGGGCCGCCTCCCCGCCTGAGATCCTTTAAGACCAATG
ACTTACAAGGCAGCTGTAGATCTTAGCCACTTTTTAAAAGAAAAGGGGGGACTGGAAGGGCTAATTCACT
CCCAACGAAGACAAGATCTGCTTTTTGCTTGTACTGGGTCTCTCTGGTTAGACCAGATCTGAGCCTGGGA
GCTCTCTGGCTAACTAGGGAACCCACTGCTTAAGCCTCAATAAAGCTTGCCTTGAGTGCTTCAAGTAGTG
TGTGCCCGTCTGTTGTGTGACTCTGGTAACTAGAGATCCCTCAGACCCTTTTAGTCAGTGTGGAAAATCT
CTAGCAGTAGTAGTTCATGTCATCTTATTATTCAGTATTTATAACTTGCAAAGAAATGAATATCAGAGAG
TGAGAGGCCCGGGTTAATTAAGGAAAGGGCTAGATCATTCTTGAAGACGAAAGGGCCTCGTGATACGCCT
ATTTTTATAGGTTAATGTCATGATAATAATGGTTTCTTAGACGTCAGGTGGCACTTTTCGGGGAAATGTG
CGCGGAACCCCTATTTGTTTATTTTTCTAAATACATTCAAATATGTATCCGCTCATGAGACAATAACCCT
GATAAATGCTTCAATAATATTGAAAAAGGAAGAGTATGAGTATTCAACATTTCCGTGTCGCCCTTATTCC
CTTTTTTGCGGCATTTTGCCTTCCTGTTTTTGCTCACCCAGAAACGCTGGTGAAAGTAAAAGATGCTGAA
GATCAGTTGGGTGCACGAGTGGGTTACATCGAACTGGATCTCAACAGCGGTAAGATCCTTGAGAGTTTTC
GCCCCGAAGAACGTTTTCCAATGATGAGCACTTTTAAAGTTCTGCTATGTGGCGCGGTATTATCCCGTGT
TGACGCCGGGCAAGAGCAACTCGGTCGCCGCATACACTATTCTCAGAATGACTTGGTTGAGTACTCACCA
GTCACAGAAAAGCATCTTACGGATGGCATGACAGTAAGAGAATTATGCAGTGCTGCCATAACCATGAGTG
ATAACACTGCGGCCAACTTACTTCTGACAACGATCGGAGGACCGAAGGAGCTAACCGCTTTTTTGCACAA
CATGGGGGATCATGTAACTCGCCTTGATCGTTGGGAACCGGAGCTGAATGAAGCCATACCAAACGACGAG
CGTGACACCACGATGCCTGTAGCAATGGCAACAACGTTGCGCAAACTATTAACTGGCGAACTACTTACTC
TAGCTTCCCGGCAACAATTAATAGACTGGATGGAGGCGGATAAAGTTGCAGGACCACTTCTGCGCTCGGC
CCTTCCGGCTGGCTGGTTTATTGCTGATAAATCTGGAGCCGGTGAGCGTGGGTCTCGCGGTATCATTGCA
GCACTGGGGCCAGATGGTAAGCCCTCCCGTATCGTAGTTATCTACACGACGGGGAGTCAGGCAACTATGG
ATGAACGAAATAGACAGATCGCTGAGATAGGTGCCTCACTGATTAAGCATTGGTAACTGTCAGACCAAGT
TTACTCATATATACTTTAGATTGATTTAAAACTTCATTTTTAATTTAAAAGGATCTAGGTGAAGATCCTT
TTTGATAATCTCATGACCAAAATCCCTTAACGTGAGTTTTCGTTCCACTGAGCGTCAGACCCCGTAGAAA
AGATCAAAGGATCTTCTTGAGATCCTTTTTTTCTGCGCGTAATCTGCTGCTTGCAAACAAAAAAACCACC
GCTACCAGCGGTGGTTTGTTTGCCGGATCAAGAGCTACCAACTCTTTTTCCGAAGGTAACTGGCTTCAGC
AGAGCGCAGATACCAAATACTGTTCTTCTAGTGTAGCCGTAGTTAGGCCACCACTTCAAGAACTCTGTAG
CACCGCCTACATACCTCGCTCTGCTAATCCTGTTACCAGTGGCTGCTGCCAGTGGCGATAAGTCGTGTCT
TACCGGGTTGGACTCAAGACGATAGTTACCGGATAAGGCGCAGCGGTCGGGCTGAACGGGGGGTTCGTGC
ACACAGCCCAGCTTGGAGCGAACGACCTACACCGAACTGAGATACCTACAGCGTGAGCTATGAGAAAGCG
CCACGCTTCCCGAAGGGAGAAAGGCGGACAGGTATCCGGTAAGCGGCAGGGTCGGAACAGGAGAGCGCAC
GAGGGAGCTTCCAGGGGGAAACGCCTGGTATCTTTATAGTCCTGTCGGGTTTCGCCACCTCTGACTTGAG
CGTCGATTTTTGTGATGCTCGTCAGGGGGGCGGAGCCTATGGAAAAACGCCAGCAACGCGGCCTTTTTAC
GGTTCCTGGCCTTTTGCTGGCCTTTTGCTCACATGTTCTTTCCTGCGTTATCCCCTGATTCTGTGGATAA
CCGTATTACCGCCTTTGAGTGAGCTGATACCGCTCGCCGCAGCCGAACGACCGAGCGCAGCGAGTCAGTG
AGCGAGGAAGCGGAAGAGCGCCCAATACGCAAACCGCCTCTCCCCGCGCGTTGGCCGATTCATTAATGCA
GCAAGCTCATGGCTGACTAATTTTTTTTATTTATGCAGAGGCCGAGGCCGCCTCGGCCTCTGAGCTATTC
CAGAAGTAGTGAGGAGGCTTTTTTGGAGGCCTAGGCTTTTGCAAAAAGCTCCCCGTGGCACGACAGGTTT
CCCGACTGGAAAGCGGGCAGTGAGCGCAACGCAATTAATGTGAGTTAGCTCACTCATTAGGCACCCCAGG
CTTTACACTTTATGCTTCCGGCTCGTATGTTGTGTGGAATTGTGAGCGGATAACAATTTCACACAGGAAA
CAGCTATGACATGATTACGAATTTCACAAATAAAGCATTTTTTTCACTGCATTCTAGTTGTGGTTTGTCC
AAACTCATCAATGTATCTTATCATGTCTGGATCAACTGGATAACTCAAGCTAACCAAAATCATCCCAAAC
TTCCCACCCCATACCCTATTACCACTGCCAATTACCTGTGGTTTCATTTACTCTAAACCTGTGATTCCTC
TGAATTATTTTCATTTTAAAGAAATTGTATTTGTTAAATATGTACTACAAACTTAGTAGTTGGAAGGGCT
AATTCACTCCCAAAGAAGACAAGATATCCTTGATCTGTGGATCTACCACACACAAGGCTACTTCCCTGAT
TAGCAGAACTACACACCAGGGCCAGGGGTCAGATATCCACTGACCTTTGGATGGTGCTACAAGCTAGTAC
CAGTTGAGCCAGATAAGGTAGAAGAGGCCAATAAAGGAGAGAACACCAGCTTGTTACACCCTGTGAGCCT
GCATGGGATGGATGACCCGGAGAGAGAAGTGTTAGAGTGGAGGTTTGACAGCCGCCTAGCATTTCATCAC
GTGGCCCGAGAGCTGCATCCGGAGTACTTCAAGAACTGCTGATATCGAGCTTGCTACAAGGGACTTTCCG
CTGGGGACTTTCCAGGGAGGCGTGGCCTGGGCGGGACTGGGGAGTGGCGAGCCCTCAGATCCTGCATATA
AGCAGCTGCTTTTTGCCTGTACTGGGTCTCTCTGGTTAGACCAGATCTGAGCCTGGGAGCTCTCTGGCTA
ACTAGGGAACCCACTGCTTAAGCCTCAATAAAGCTTGCCTTGAGTGCTTCAAGTAGTGTGTGCCCGTCTG
TTGTGTGACTCTGGTAACTAGAGATCCCTCAGACCCTTTTAGTCAGTGTGGAAAATCTCTAGCAGTGGCG
CCCGAACAGGGACTTGAAAGCGAAAGGGAAACCAGAGGAGCTCTCTCGACGCAGGACTCGGCTTGCTGAA
GCGCGCACGGCAAGAGGCGAGGGGCGGCGACTGGTGAGTACGCCAAAAATTTTGACTAGCGGAGGCTAGA
AGGAGAGAGATGGGTGCGAGAGCGTCAGTATTAAGCGGGGGAGAATTAGATCGCGATGGGAAAAAATTCG
GTTAAGGCCAGGGGGAAAGAAAAAATATAAATTAAAACATATAGTATGGGCAAGCAGGGAGCTAGAACGA
TTCGCAGTTAATCCTGGCCTGTTAGAAACATCAGAAGGCTGTAGACAAATACTGGGACAGCTACAACCAT
CCCTTCAGACAGGATCAGAAGAACTTAGATCATTATATAATACAGTAGCAACCCTCTATTGTGTGCATCA
AAGGATAGAGATAAAAGACACCAAGGAAGCTTTAGACAAGATAGAGGAAGAGCAAAACAAAAGTAAGACC
ACCGCACAGCAAGCGGCCGGCCGCTGATCTTCAGACCTGGAGGAGGAGATATGAGGGACAATTGGAGAAG
TGAATTATATAAATATAAAGTAGTAAAAATTGAACCATTAGGAGTAGCACCCACCAAGGCAAAGAGAAGA
GTGGTGCAGAGAGAAAAAAGAGCAGTGGGAATAGGAGCTTTGTTCCTTGGGTTCTTGGGAGCAGCAGGAA
GCACTATGGGCGCAGCGTCAATGACGCTGACGGTACAGGCCAGACAATTATTGTCTGGTATAGTGCAGCA
GCAGAACAATTTGCTGAGGGCTATTGAGGCGCAACAGCATCTGTTGCAACTCACAGTCTGGGGCATCAAG
CAGCTCCAGGCAAGAATCCTGGCTGTGGAAAGATACCTAAAGGATCAACAGCTCCTGGGGATTTGGGGTT
GCTCTGGAAAACTCATTTGCACCACTGCTGTGCCTTGGAATGCTAGTTGGAGTAATAAATCTCTGGAACA
GATTTGGAATCACACGACCTGGATGGAGTGGGACAGAGAAATTAACAATTACACAAGCTTAATACACTCC
TTAATTGAAGAATCGCAAAACCAGCAAGAAAAGAATGAACAAGAATTATTGGAATTAGATAAATGGGCAA
GTTTGTGGAATTGGTTTAACATAACAAATTGGCTGTGGTATATAAAATTATTCATAATGATAGTAGGAGG
CTTGGTAGGTTTAAGAATAGTTTTTGCTGTACTTTCTATAGTGAATAGAGTTAGGCAGGGATATTCACCA
TTATCGTTTCAGACCCACCTCCCAACCCCGAGGGGACCCGACAGGCCCGAAGGAATAGAAGAAGAAGGTG
GAGAGAGAGACAGAGACAGATCCATTCGATTAGTGAACGGATCTCGACGGTATCGCCGAATTCACAAATG
GCAGTATTCATCCACAATTTTAAAAGAAAAGGGGGGATTGGGGGGTACAGTGCAGGGGAAAGAATAGTAG
ACATAATAGCAACAGACATACAAACTAAAGAATTACAAAAACAAATTACAAAAATTCAAAATTTTCGGGT
TTATTACAGGGACAGCAGAGATCCAGTTTGGACTAGTGGAGTTCCG
